>Addgene plasmid #168451 | pTL390 | addgene full sequence | sequence record 349850 | Addgene NGS Result
CGGTGCGGGCCTCTTCGCTATTACGCCAGATCCTTTTGTTGTTTCCGGGTGTACAATATGGACTTCCTCT
TTTCTGGCAACCAAACCCATACATCGGGATTCCTATAATACCTTCGTTGGTCTCCCTAACATGTAGGTGG
CGGAGGGGAGATATACAATAGAACAGATACCAGACAAGACATAATGGGCTAAACAAGACTACACCAATTA
CACTGCCTCATTGATGGTGGTACATAACGAACTAATACTGTAGCCCTAGACTTGATAGCCATCATCATAT
CGAAGTTTCACTACCCTTTTTCCATTTGCCATCTATTGAAGTAATAATAGGCGCATGCAACTTCTTTTCT
TTTTTTTTCTTTTCTCTCTCCCCCGTTGTTGTCTCACCATATCCGCAATGACAAAAAAATGATGGAAGAC
ACTAAAGGAAAAAATTAACGACAAAGACAGCACCAACAGATGTCGTTGTTCCAGAGCTGATGAGGGGTAT
CTCGAAGCACACGAAACTTTTTCCTTCCTTCATTCACGCACACTACTCTCTAATGAGCAACGGTATACGG
CCTTCCTTCCAGTTACTTGAATTTGAAATAAAAAAAAGTTTGCTGTCTTGCTATCAAGTATAAATAGACC
TGCAATTATTAATCTTTTGTTTCCTCGTCATTGTTCTCGTTCCCTTTCTTCCTTGTTTCTTTTTCTGCAC
AATATTTCAAGCTATACCAAGCATACAATCAACTCCAAGCTTGAAGCAAGCCTCCTGAAAGATGAAGCTA
CTGTCTTCTATCGAACAAGCATGCGATATTTGCCGACTTAAAAAGCTCAAGTGCTCCAAAGAAAAACCGA
AGTGCGCCAAGTGTCTGAAGAACAACTGGGAGTGTCGCTACTCTCCCAAAACCAAAAGGTCTCCGCTGAC
TAGGGCACATCTGACAGAAGTGGAATCAAGGCTAGAAAGACTGGAACAGCTATTTCTACTGATTTTTCCT
CGAGAAGACCTTGACATGATTTTGAAAATGGATTCTTTACAGGATATAAAAGCATTGTTAACAGGATTAT
TTGTACAAGATAATGTGAATAAAGATGCCGTCACAGATAGATTGGCTTCAGTGGAGACTGATATGCCTCT
AACATTGAGACAGCATAGAATAAGTGCGACATCATCATCGGAAGAGAGTAGTAACAAAGGTCAAAGACAG
TTGACTGTATCGCCGGAATTTGTAATACGACTCACTATAGGGCGAGCCGCCATCATGGAGGAGCAGAAGC
TGATCTCAGAGGAGGACCTGCATATGGCCATGGAGGCCGAATTCCCGCAGGAGATTGTGCTGAAGGTGGA
TATGCACTGCGAAGGCTGCGCCAAAAAGGTGGAAAAAAGCCTGCTGCGCTTCGAAGGCGTGGAAAACGTG
AAAGCCGATAGCCGCAGCAAAACCGTGGTGGTGAAAAGCCGCGCAGCCGATCCGAGCAAAGTGTGCGAAC
GCGTGCAGCGCAAAACCAAACGCCGCGTGGAACTGATTTTTCCGCTGCCGCCGCCGCCGGAAGAAGAGAA
GAAAGAAGAAGCACCGGCCCCGCCGCCGGAGGAGAAAAAAGGATCCGTCGACCTGCAGCGGCCGCATAAC
TAGCATAACCCCTTGGGGCCTCTAAACGGGTCTTGAGGGGTTTTTTGCGCGCTTGCAGCCAAGCTAATTC
CGGGCGAATTTCTTATGATTTATGATTTTTATTATTAAATAAGTTATAAAAAAAATAAGTGTATACAAAT
TTTAAAGTGACTCTTAGGTTTTAAAACGAAAATTCTTATTCTTGAGTAACTCTTTCCTGTAGGTCAGGTT
GCTTTCTCAGGTATAGCATGAGGTCGCTCTTATTGACCACACCTCTACCGGCATGCAAGCTTGGCGTAAT
CATGGTCATAGCTGTTTCCTGTGTGAAATTGTTATCCGCTCACAATTCCACACAACATACGAGCCGGAAG
CATAAAGTGTAAAGCCTGGGGTGCCTAATGAGTGAGCTAACTCACATTAATTGCGTTGCGCTCACTGCCC
GCTTTCCAGTCGGGAAACCTGTCGTGCCAGCTGCATTAATGAATCGGCCAACGCGCGGGGAGAGGCGGTT
TGCGTATTGGGCGCTCTTCCGCTTCCTCGCTCACTGACTCGCTGCGCTCGGTCGTTCGGCTGCGGCGAGC
GGTATCAGCTCACTCAAAGGCGGTAATACGGTTATCCACAGAATCAGGGGATAACGCAGGAAAGAACATG
TGAGCAAAAGGCCAGCAAAAGGCCAGGAACCGTAAAAAGGCCGCGTTGCTGGCGTTTTTCCATAGGCTCC
GCCCCCCTGACGAGCATCACAAAAATCGACGCTCAAGTCAGAGGTGGCGAAACCCGACAGGACTATAAAG
ATACCAGGCGTTTCCCCCTGGAAGCTCCCTCGTGCGCTCTCCTGTTCCGACCCTGCCGCTTACCGGATAC
CTGTCCGCCTTTCTCCCTTCGGGAAGCGTGGCGCTTTCTCATAGCTCACGCTGTAGGTATCTCAGTTCGG
TGTAGGTCGTTCGCTCCAAGCTGGGCTGTGTGCACGAACCCCCCGTTCAGCCCGACCGCTGCGCCTTATC
CGGTAACTATCGTCTTGAGTCCAACCCGGTAAGACACGACTTATCGCCACTGGCAGCAGCCACTGGTAAC
AGGATTAGCAGAGCGAGGTATGTAGGCGGTGCTACAGAGTTCTTGAAGTGGTGGCCTAACTACGGCTACA
CTAGAAGAACAGTATTTGGTATCTGCGCTCTGCTGAAGCCAGTTACCTTCGGAAAAAGAGTTGGTAGCTC
TTGATCCGGCAAACAAACCACCGCTGGTAGCGGTGGTTTTTTTGTTTGCAAGCAGCAGATTACGCGCAGA
AAAAAAGGATCTCAAGAAGATCCTTTGATCTTTTCTACGGGGTCTGACGCTCAGTGGAACGAAAACTCAC
GTTAAGGGATTTTGGTCATGAGATTATCAAAAAGGATCTTCACCTAGATCCTTTTAAATTAAAAATGAAG
TTTTAAATCAATCTAAAGTATATATGAGTAACCTGAGGCTATGGCAGGGCCTGCCGCCCCGACGTTGGCT
GCGAGCCCTGGGCCTTCACCCGAACTTGGGGGGTGGGGTGGGGAAAAGGAAGAAACGCGGGCGTATTGGC
CCCAATGGGGTCTCGGTGGGGTATCGACAGAGTGCCAGCCCTGGGACCGAACCCCGCGTTTATGAACAAA
CGACCCAACACCGTGCGTTTTATTCTGTCTTTTTATTGCCGTCATAGCGCGGGTTCCTTCCGGTATTGTC
TCCTTCCGTGTTTCAGTTAGCCTCCCCCTAGGGTGGGCGAAGAACTCCAGCATGAGATCCCCGCGCTGGA
GGATCATCCAGCCGGCGTCCCGGAAAACGATTCCGAAGCCCAACCTTTCATAGAAGGCGGCGGTGGAATC
GAAATCTCGTGATGGCAGGTTGGGCGTCGCTTGGTCGGTCATTTCGAACCCCAGAGTCCCGCTCAGAAGA
ACTCGTCAAGAAGGCGATAGAAGGCGATGCGCTGCGAATCGGGAGCGGCGATACCGTAAAGCACGAGGAA
GCGGTCAGCCCATTCGCCGCCAAGCTCTTCAGCAATATCACGGGTAGCCAACGCTATGTCCTGATAGCGG
TCCGCCACACCCAGCCGGCCACAGTCGATGAATCCAGAAAAGCGGCCATTTTCCACCATGATATTCGGCA
AGCAGGCATCGCCATGAGTCACGACGAGATCCTCGCCGTCGGGCATGCTCGCCTTGAGCCTGGCGAACAG
TTCGGCTGGCGCGAGCCCCTGATGCTCTTCGTCCAGATCATCCTGATCGACAAGACCGGCTTCCATCCGA
GTACGTGCTCGCTCGATGCGATGTTTCGCTTGGTGGTCGAATGGGCAGGTAGCCGGATCAAGCGTATGCA
GCCGCCGCATTGCATCAGCCATGATGGATACTTTCTCGGCAGGAGCAAGGTGAGATGACAGGAGATCCTG
CCCCGGCACTTCGCCCAATAGCAGCCAGTCCCTTCCCGCTTCAGTGACAACGTCGAGCACAGCTGCGCAA
GGAACGCCCGTCGTGGCCAGCCACGATAGCCGCGCTGCCTCGTCTTGCAGTTCATTCAGGGCACCGGACA
GGTCGGTCTTGACAAAAAGAACCGGGCGCCCCTGCGCTGACAGCCGGAACACGGCGGCATCAGAGCAGCC
GATTGTCTGTTGTGCCCAGTCATAGCCGAATAGCCTCTCCACCCAAGCGGCCGGAGAACCTGCGTGCAAT
CCATCTTGTTCAATCATACTCTTCCTTTTTCAATATTATTGAAGCATTTATCAGGGTTATTGTCTCATGA
GCGGATACATATTTGAATGTATTTAGAAAAATAAACAAATAGGGGTTCCGCGCACATTTCCCCGAAAAGT
GCCACCTGAACGAAGCATCTGTGCTTCATTTTGTAGAACAAAAATGCAACGCGAGAGCGCTAATTTTTCA
AACAAAGAATCTGAGCTGCATTTTTACAGAACAGAAATGCAACGCGAAAGCGCTATTTTACCAACGAAGA
ATCTGTGCTTCATTTTTGTAAAACAAAAATGCAACGCGAGAGCGCTAATTTTTCAAACAAAGAATCTGAG
CTGCATTTTTACAGAACAGAAATGCAACGCGAGAGCGCTATTTTACCAACAAAGAATCTATACTTCTTTT
TTGTTCTACAAAAATGCATCCCGAGAGCGCTATTTTTCTAACAAAGCATCTTAGATTACTTTTTTTCTCC
TTTGTGCGCTCTATAATGCAGTCTCTTGATAACTTTTTGCACTGTAGGTCCGTTAAGGTTAGAAGAAGGC
TACTTTGGTGTCTATTTTCTCTTCCATAAAAAAAGCCTGACTCCACTTCCCGCGTTTACTGATTACTAGC
GAAGCTGCGGGTGCATTTTTTCAAGATAAAGGCATCCCCGATTATATTCTATACCGATGTGGATTGCGCA
TACTTTGTGAACAGAAAGTGATAGCGTTGATGATTCTTCATTGGTCAGAAAATTATGAACGGTTTCTTCT
ATTTTGTCTCTATATACTACGTATAGGAAATGTTTACATTTTCGTATTGTTTTCGATTCACTCTATGAAT
AGTTCTTACTACAATTTTTTTGTCTAAAGAGTAATACTAGAGATAAACATAAAAAATGTAGAGGTCGAGT
TTAGATGCAAGTTCAAGGAGCGAAAGGTGGATGGGTAGGTTATATAGGGATATAGCACAGAGATATATAG
CAAAGAGATACTTTTGAGCAATGTTTGTGGAAGCGGTATTCGCAATATTTTAGTAGCTCGTTACAGTCCG
GTGCGTTTTTGGTTTTTTGAAAGTGCGTCTTCAGAGCGCTTTTGGTTTTCAAAAGCGCTCTGAAGTTCCT
ATACTTTCTAGAGAATAGGAACTTCGGAATAGGAACTTCAAAGCGTTTCCGAAAACGAGCGCTTCCGAAA
ATGCAACGCGAGCTGCGCACATACAGCTCACTGTTCACGTCGCACCTATATCTGCGTGTTGCCTGTATAT
ATATATACATGAGAAGAACGGCATAGTGCGTGTTTATGCTTAAATGCGTACTTATATGCGTCTATTTATG
TAGGATGAAAGGTAGTCTAGTACCTCCTGTGATATTATCCCATTCCATGCGGGGTATCGTATGCTTCCTT
CAGCACTACCCTTTAGCTGTTCTATATGCTGCCACTCCTCAATTGGATTAGTCTCATCCTTCAATGCTAT
CATTTCCTTTGATATTGGATCATACTAAGAAACCATTATTATCATGACATTAACCTATAAAAATAGGCGT
ATCACGAGGCCCTTTCGTCTCGCGCGTTTCGGTGATGACGGTGAAAACCTCTGACACATGCAGCTCCCGG
AGACGGTCACAGCTTGTCTGTAAGCGGATGCCGGGAGCAGACAAGCCCGTCAGGGCGCGTCAGCGGGTGT
TGGCGGGTGTCGGGGCTGGCTTAACTATGCGGCATCAGAGCAGATTGTACTGAGAGTGCACCATAGATCA
ACGACATTACTATATATATAATATAGGAAGCATTTAATAGAACAGCATCGTAATATATGTGTACTTTGCA
GTTATGACGCCAGATGGCAGTAGTGGAAGATATTCTTTATTGAAAAATAGCTTGTCACCTTACGTACAAT
CTTGATCCGGAGCTTTTCTTTTTTTGCCGATTAAGAATTAATTCGGTCGAAAAAAGAAAAGGAGAGGGCC
AAGAGGGAGGGCATTGGTGACTATTGAGCACGTGAGTATACGTGATTAAGCACACAAAGGCAGCTTGGAG
TATGTCTGTTATTAATTTCACAGGTAGTTCTGGTCCATTGGTGAAAGTTTGCGGCTTGCAGAGCACAGAG
GCCGCAGAATGTGCTCTAGATTCCGATGCTGACTTGCTGGGTATTATATGTGTGCCCAATAGAAAGAGAA
CAATTGACCCGGTTATTGCAAGGAAAATTTCAAGTCTTGTAAAAGCATATAAAAATAGTTCAGGCACTCC
GAAATACTTGGTTGGCGTGTTTCGTAATCAACCTAAGGAGGATGTTTTGGCTCTGGTCAATGATTACGGC
ATTGATATCGTCCAACTGCATGGAGATGAGTCGTGGCAAGAATACCAAGAGTTCCTCGGTTTGCCAGTTA
TTAAAAGACTCGTATTTCCAAAAGACTGCAACATACTACTCAGTGCAGCTTCACAGAAACCTCATTCGTT
TATTCCCTTGTTTGATTCAGAAGCAGGTGGGACAGGTGAACTTTTGGATTGGAACTCGATTTCTGACTGG
GTTGGAAGGCAAGAGAGCCCCGAAAGCTTACATTTTATGTTAGCTGGTGGACTGACGCCAGAAAATGTTG
GTGATGCGCTTAGATTAAATGGCGTTATTGGTGTTGATGTAAGCGGAGGTGTGGAGACAAATGGTGTAAA
AGACTCTAACAAAATAGCAAATTTCGTCAAAAATGCTAAGAAATAGGTTATTACTGAGTAGTATTTATTT
AAGTATTGTTTGTGCACTTGCCGATCTATGCGGTGTGAAATACCGCACAGATGCGTAAGGAGAAAATACC
GCATCAGGAAATTGTAAGCGTTAATATTTTGTTAAAATTCGCGTTAAATTTTTGTTAAATCAGCTCATTT
TTTAACCAATAGGCCGAAATCGGCAAAATCCCTTATAAATCAAAAGAATAGACCGAGATAGGGT
[37 nt withheld, positions 7205-7241]
AAAGAACGTGGACTCCAACGTCAAAGG
[49 nt withheld, positions 7269-7317]
T
[91 nt withheld, positions 7319-7409]
G
[124 nt withheld, positions 7411-7534]
CCATTCGCCATTCAGGCTGCGCAACTGTTGGGAAGGGCGAT
Features (pLannotate 1.2.2; 24 found; start..end, strand, type, name):
     30..734     +  promoter       ADH1 promoter: S. cerevisiae ADH1; promoter for alcohol dehydrogenase 1
    762..1202    +  CDS            GAL4 DNA binding domain: DNA binding domain of the GAL4 transcriptional activator; Saccharomyces cerevisiae GAL4 (truncated)
   1213..1231    +  promoter       T7 promoter: promoter for bacteriophage T7 RNA polymerase
   1308..1520    +  CDS            HIPP07 (fragment): HIP7_ARATH - Also known as FP3 From Arabidopsis thaliana (Mouse-ear cress).
   1610..1657    +  terminator     T7 terminator: transcription terminator for bacteriophage T7 RNA polymerase
   1684..1871    +  terminator     ADH1 terminator: S. cerevisiae ADH1; transcription terminator for the S. cerevisiae alcohol dehydrogenase 1 (ADH1) gene
   1919..1935    -  protein_bind   lac operator: The lac repressor binds to the lac operator to inhibit transcription in E. coli. This inhibition can be relieved by adding lactose or isopropyl-β-D-thiogalactopyranoside (IPTG). lac repressor encoded by lacI
   1943..1973    -  promoter       lac promoter: promoter for the E. coli lac operon
   1988..2009    -  protein_bind   CAP binding site: CAP binding activates transcription in the presence of cAMP. E. coli catabolite activator protein
   2022..2114    -  CDS            lacI (fragment): lac repressor; lacI; The lac repressor binds to the lac operator to inhibit transcription in E. coli. This inhibition can be relieved by adding lactose or isopropyl-β-D-thiogalactopyranoside (IPTG).
   2297..2885    -  rep_origin     ori: high-copy-number ColE1/pMB1/pBR322/pUC origin of replication
   3107..3123    +  polyA_signal   bGH poly(A) signal (fragment): bovine growth hormone polyadenylation signal
   3214..3261    -  polyA_signal   HSV TK poly(A) signal: herpes simplex virus thymidine kinase polyadenylation signal (Cole and Stacy, 1985)
   3320..3472    -  CDS            ble (fragment): BLE_KLEPN - Experimental evidence at protein level: Swiss-Prot protein existence level 1. Binding protein with a strong affinity to the bleomycin family of antibiotics. Binds to CL990; an antimitotic-antibiotic compound. From Klebsiella pneumoniae.
   3493..4287    -  CDS            NeoR/KanR: aminoglycoside phosphotransferase from Tn5; aph(3')-II (or nptII); confers resistance to neomycin, kanamycin, and G418 (Geneticin®)
   4288..4392    -  promoter       AmpR promoter: bla
   4419..5761    -  rep_origin     2μ ori: yeast 2μ plasmid origin of replication
   5829..5864    +  CDS            rop (fragment): Rop protein, which maintains plasmids at low copy number; rop
   5966..6015    +  misc_feature   bom (fragment): basis of mobility region from pBR322
   6154..6301    +  promoter       TRP1 promoter: S. cerevisiae TRP1
   6302..6976    +  CDS            TRP1: phosphoribosylanthranilate isomerase, required for tryptophan biosynthesis; S. cerevisiae TRP1; yeast auxotrophic marker
   7027..7078    +  misc_feature   bom (fragment): basis of mobility region from pBR322
   7106..7534    -  rep_origin     f1 ori (sequence partly withheld): f1 bacteriophage origin of replication; arrow indicates direction of (+) strand synthesis
   7538..29      -  CDS            lacZα (fragment) (across the origin): LacZα fragment of β-galactosidase; lacZ fragment
