[The description below was written by a language model from this plasmid's Addgene catalogue record and pLannotate feature annotations shown in this document.]
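Description:
pTL390 is a yeast two-hybrid bait plasmid built on the pGBKT7 backbone, carrying the rice (Oryza sativa) insert OsaHIP28. In the annotated 7,575 nt sequence, the yeast ADH1 promoter drives a truncated GAL4 DNA-binding domain. This is followed by a T7 promoter and then the insert region, which the automated annotation recognises only by similarity to an Arabidopsis heavy-metal-associated isoprenylated plant protein (HIPP07 fragment). That homology call fits a rice HIP/HIPP family sequence rather than indicating an Arabidopsis gene. The annotated match is short, about 200 nt, which suggests that a domain-sized portion rather than a long coding sequence may be present, but the record does not state the exact boundaries of the insert or the cloning method. The cassette is closed by T7 and ADH1 terminators. The T7 promoter placed between the GAL4 domain and the insert allows in vitro transcription of the insert without the GAL4 portion.

The plasmid is a shuttle vector. In E. coli it replicates from a high-copy ColE1/pUC-type origin and is selected with kanamycin through the Tn5 NeoR/KanR gene, which is expressed from a bla-type promoter. In Saccharomyces cerevisiae it is maintained by the 2μ origin and selected through the TRP1 auxotrophic marker with its own promoter. An f1 origin is also present. The small fragments of lacI, lacZα, rop, bom, ble and poly(A) signals are backbone remnants.

In use, the GAL4 DNA-binding domain fusion is co-expressed with a partner fused to an activation domain. An interaction between the two reconstitutes GAL4 activity at reporter genes. The associated publication concerns the binding of blast fungus effectors to host target proteins, so this construct was most likely made to test OsaHIP28 as a candidate effector target.
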