Addgene plasmid #168451: pTL390
Purpose: pGBKT7 yeast two-hybrid plasmid
Depositing lab: Sophien Kamoun. Depositing organization: Sainsbury Laboratory, Norwich. Publication: A single amino acid polymorphism in a conserved effector of the multihost blast fungus pathogen expands host-target binding spectrum. Bentham AR, Petit-Houdenot Y, Win J, Chuma I, Terauchi R, Banfield MJ, Kamoun S, Langner T. PLoS Pathog. 2021 Nov 10;17(11):e1009957. doi: 10.1371/journal.ppat.1009957. eCollection 2021 Nov. PubMed 34758051.
Backbone
  Vector backbone: pGBKT7
  Vector type: Yeast Expression
Growth in bacteria
  Bacterial resistance: Kanamycin, 50 μg/mL
  Growth temperature: 37°C
  Growth strain: DH5alpha
  Copy number: High Copy
Gene/Insert
  Gene/Insert name: OsaHIP28
  Species: Oryza sativa
  Cloning method: Unknown
Terms and licenses: Academic/Nonprofit Terms; Industry Terms: Not Available to Industry
How to cite: pTL390 was a gift from Sophien Kamoun (Addgene plasmid # 168451 ; http://n2t.net/addgene:168451 ; RRID:Addgene_168451)
