>Addgene plasmid #168451 | pTL390 | depositor partial sequence | sequence record 326551 | insert
GAATTCCCGCAGGAGATTGTGCTGAAGGTGGATATGCACTGCGAAGGCTGCGCCAAAAAGGTGGAAAAAA
GCCTGCTGCGCTTCGAAGGCGTGGAAAACGTGAAAGCCGATAGCCGCAGCAAAACCGTGGTGGTGAAAAG
CCGCGCAGCCGATCCGAGCAAAGTGTGCGAACGCGTGCAGCGCAAAACCAAACGCCGCGTGGAACTGATT
TTTCCGCTGCCGCCGCCGCCGGAAGAAGAGAAGAAAGAAGAAGCACCGGCCCCGCCGCCGGAGGAGAAAA
AAGGATCC
